>Addgene plasmid #198214 | pJL1-AcrA | addgene full sequence | sequence record 393684 | Addgene NGS Result
AGATCAAAGGATCTTCTTGAGATCCTTTTTTTCTGCGCGTAATCTGCTGCTTGCAAACAAAAAAACCACC
GCTACCAGCGGTGGTTTGTTTGCCGGATCAAGAGCTACCAACTCTTTTTCCGAAGGTAACTGGCTTCAGC
AGAGCGCAGATACCAAATACTGTTCTTCTAGTGTAGCCGTAGTTAGGCCACCACTTCAAGAACTCTGTAG
CACCGCCTACATACCTCGCTCTGCTAATCCTGTTACCAGTGGCTGCTGCCAGTGGCGATAAGTCGTGTCT
TACCGGGTTGGACTCAAGACGATAGTTACCGGATAAGGCGCAGCGGTCGGGCTGAACGGGGGGTTCGTGC
ACACAGCCCAGCTTGGAGCGAACGACCTACACCGAACTGAGATACCTACAGCGTGAGCTATGAGAAAGCG
CCACGCTTCCCGAAGGGAGAAAGGCGGACAGGTATCCGGTAAGCGGCAGGGTCGGAACAGGAGAGCGCAC
GAGGGAGCTTCCAGGGGGAAACGCCTGGTATCTTTATAGTCCTGTCGGGTTTCGCCACCTCTGACTTGAG
CGTCGATTTTTGTGATGCTCGTCAGGGGGGCGGAGCCTATGGAAAAACGCCAGCAACGCGATCCCGCGAA
ATTAATACGACTCACTATAGGGAGACCACAACGGTTTCCCTCTAGAAATAATTTTGTTTAACTTTAAGAA
GGAGATATACATATGAAAGAAGAAGCACCAAAAATACAAATGCCGCCTCAACCTGTAACAACCATGAGTG
CTAAATCTGAAGATTTACCACTTAGTTTTACTTACCCTGCTAAACTTGTCAGTGATTATGATGTCATTAT
AAAACCTCAAGTTAGCGGCGTAATAGTAAATAAACTTTTTAAAGCTGGAGATAAGGTAAAAAAAGGACAA
ACATTATTTATTATAGAACAAGATAAATTTAAAGCTAGTGTTGATTCAGCTTACGGACAGGCTTTAATGG
CTAAGGCAACTTTCGAAAATGCAAGCAAGGATTTTAATCGTTCTAAAGCTCTTTTTAGCAAAAGTGCAAT
CTCTCAAAAAGAATACGACTCTTCTCTTGCTACATTTAACAATTCAAAAGCTAGTCTAGCAAGTGCTAGA
GCACAGCTTGCAAATGCAAGAATTGATCTAGATCATACCGAGATAAAAGCTCCTTTTGATGGTACTATAG
GAGATGCTTTAGTTAATATAGGAGATTATGTAAGTGCTTCAACAACTGAACTAGTTAGAGTTACAGATTT
AAATCCTATTTACGCAGATTTCTTTATTTCAGATACAGATAAACTAAATTTAGTCCGCAATACTCAAAGT
GGAAAATGGGATTTAGACAGCATTCATGCAAATTTAAATCTTAATGGAGAAACCGTTCAAGGCAAACTTT
ATTTTATTGATTCGGTTATAGATGCTAATAGTGGAACAGTAAAAGCCAAAGCCGTATTTGATAACAATAA
CTCAACACTTTTACCGGGTGCTTTTGCAACAATTACCTCAGAAGGTTTTATACAAAAAAATGGCTTTAAA
GTGCCTCAAATAGGTGTTAAACAAGATCAAAATGATGTTTATGTTCTTCTCGTTAAAAATGGAAAAGTAG
AAAAATCTTCTGTACATATAAGCTACCAAAACAATGAATACGCCATTATTGACAAAGGATTGCAAAATGG
CGATAAAATCATTTTAGATAACTCTAAAAAAATTCAAGTTGGTAGCGAAGTTAAAGAAATTGGAGCACAA
CACCATCACCATCACCATTAAGACCGGCGGTCATCACCATCATCACCATTAAAAGCTTGCGGCCGCACTC
GAGCACCACCACCACCACCACTGAGATCCGGCTGCTAACAAAGCCGTCGACCGGCTGCTGCCACCGCTGA
GCAATAACTAGCATAACCCCTTGGGGCCTCTAAACGGGTCTTGAGGGGTTTTTTGCTGAAAGCCAATTCT
GATTAGAAAAACTCATCGAGCATCAAATGAAACTGCAATTTATTCATATCAGGATTATCAATACCATATT
TTTGAAAAAGCCGTTTCTGTAATGAAGGAGAAAACTCACCGAGGCAGTTCCATAGGATGGCAAGATCCTG
GTATCGGTCTGCGATTCCGACTCGTCCAACATCAATACAACCTATTAATTTCCCCTCGTCAAAAATAAGG
TTATCAAGTGAGAAATCACCATGAGTGACGACTGAATCCGGTGAGAATGGCAAAAGCTTATGCATTTCTT
TCCAGACTTGTTCAACAGGCCAGCCATTACGCTCGTCATCAAAATCACTCGCATCAACCAAACCGTTATT
CATTCGTGATTGCGCCTGAGCGAGACGAAATACGCGATCGCTGTTAAAAGGACAATTACAAACAGGAATC
GAATGCAACCGGCGCAGGAACACTGCCAGCGCATCAACAATATTTTCACCTGAATCAGGATATTCTTCTA
ATACCTGGAATGCTGTTTTCCCGGGGATCGCAGTGGTGAGTAACCATGCATCATCAGGAGTACGGATAAA
ATGCTTGATGGTCGGAAGAGGCATAAATTCCGTCAGCCAGTTTAGTCTGACCATCTCATCTGTAACATCA
TTGGCAACGCTACCTTTGCCATGTTTCAGAAACAACTCTGGCGCATCGGGCTTCCCATACAATCGATAGA
TTGTCGCACCTGATTGCCCGACATTATCGCGAGCCCATTTATACCCATATAAATCAGCATCCATGTTGGA
ATTTAATCGCGGCTTCGAGCAAGACGTTTCCCGTTGAATATGGCTCATAACACCCCTTGTATTACTGTTT
ATGTAAGCAGACAGTTTTATTGTTCATGATGATATATTTTTATCTTGTGCAATGTAACATCAGAGATTTT
GAGACACAACGTG
Features (pLannotate 1.2.2; 8 found; start..end, strand, type, name):
     17..605     +  rep_origin     ori: high-copy-number ColE1/pMB1/pBR322/pUC origin of replication
    633..651     +  promoter       T7 promoter: promoter for bacteriophage T7 RNA polymerase
    683..705     +  RBS            RBS: efficient ribosome binding site from bacteriophage T7 gene 10 (Olins and Rangwala, 1989)
   1751..1768    +  CDS            6xHis: 6xHis affinity tag
   1824..1841    +  CDS            9xHis (fragment): 9xHis affinity tag
   1873..1890    +  CDS            SET1 (fragment): solubility-enhancement tag derived from T7 phage gene 10B
   1898..1945    +  terminator     T7 terminator: transcription terminator for bacteriophage T7 RNA polymerase
   1963..2778    -  CDS            KanR: aminoglycoside phosphotransferase; aph(3')-Ia; confers resistance to kanamycin in bacteria or G418 (Geneticin®) in eukaryotes
