[The description below was written by a language model from this plasmid's Addgene catalogue record and pLannotate feature annotations shown in this document.]
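Description:
pJL1-AcrA is a small, high-copy bacterial expression plasmid (about 2.9 kb) built on the pJL1 backbone, a minimal T7-driven vector. It is propagated in E. coli through a ColE1/pUC-type origin of replication and selected with kanamycin through an aminoglycoside phosphotransferase (KanR) gene, which lies on the opposite strand from the expression cassette.

The payload is wild-type AcrA from Campylobacter jejuni, an insert of roughly 1.06 kb. It sits downstream of a T7 promoter and the efficient ribosome binding site from phage T7 gene 10, and a T7 terminator closes the cassette. Transcription therefore depends on a supply of T7 RNA polymerase, either from an expression strain or added to an in vitro reaction. AcrA retains its two native internal glycosylation sites, which are recognised by the oligosaccharyltransferase PglB, and it carries a C-terminal 6xHis tag for affinity purification or immunodetection. The automated annotation does not label the AcrA coding region itself, but it does mark the 6xHis tag at the end of the region the insert occupies. It also reports a second short His-tag fragment and a short match to a T7 gene 10B-derived solubility tag between the 6xHis tag and the terminator. These are probably residual backbone sequence beyond the insert, and the record does not say whether they are translated.

According to the record and its associated publication, the construct serves as a model acceptor protein for N-linked glycosylation in cell-free glycoprotein synthesis. Glycosylation of the expressed AcrA indicates PglB activity in extracts enriched for native membrane vesicles.
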