Addgene plasmid #198214: pJL1-AcrA
Purpose: pJL1 plasmid encoding wildtype AcrA from C. jejuni containing 2 native internal glycosylation sites recognized by PglB and a C-terminal 6x-His tag
Depositing lab: Michael Jewett. Depositing organization: Northwestern University. Publication: Improving cell-free glycoprotein synthesis by characterizing and enriching native membrane vesicles. Hershewe JM, Warfel KF, Iyer SM, Peruzzi JA, Sullivan CJ, Roth EW, DeLisa MP, Kamat NP, Jewett MC. Nat Commun. 2021 Apr 22;12(1):2363. doi: 10.1038/s41467-021-22329-3. PubMed 33888690.
Backbone
  Vector backbone: pJL1
  Backbone size w/o insert (bp): 1833
  Total vector size (bp): 2892
  Vector type: Bacterial Expression
Growth in bacteria
  Bacterial resistance: Kanamycin, 50 μg/mL
  Growth temperature: 37°C
  Growth strain: DH5alpha
  Copy number: High Copy
Gene/Insert
  Gene/Insert name: AcrA
  Insert size (bp): 1059
  Promoter: T7
  Tag / fusion protein: 6x His tag (C terminal on insert)
  Cloning method: Unknown
  Sequencing primers: 5′ TAATACGACTCACTATAGGG; 3′ GCTAGTTATTGCTCAGCGG
Terms and licenses: Academic/Nonprofit Terms; Industry Terms: Not Available to Industry
How to cite: pJL1-AcrA was a gift from Michael Jewett (Addgene plasmid # 198214 ; http://n2t.net/addgene:198214 ; RRID:Addgene_198214)
